Addgene plasmid #50913: pcDNA3.1 Flag YFP hNKCC1 N-terminus T,S mutations P676C I730C (NT95)
Purpose: Expresses human NKCC1 with mutated Ser and Thr residues in the N-terminus and mutations at P676C I730C. Contains N-terminal 3xFLAG-YFP tag for expression in mammalian cells
Depositing lab: Biff Forbush. Depositing organization: Yale University. Publication: Molecular Motions Involved in Na-K-Cl Cotransporter-mediated Ion Transport and Transporter Activation Revealed by Internal Crosslinking between Transmembrane Domains 10 and 11/12. Monette MY, Somasekharan S, Forbush B. J Biol Chem. 2014 Jan 22. 10.1074/jbc.M113.542258 PubMed 24451383.
Backbone
  Vector backbone: pcDNA 3.1 neo
  Backbone manufacturer: Life Technologies
  Backbone size w/o insert (bp): 5316
  Vector type: Mammalian Expression
  Selectable markers: Neomycin (select with G418)
Growth in bacteria
  Bacterial resistance: Ampicillin, 100 μg/mL
  Growth temperature: 37°C
  Growth strain: DH5alpha
  Copy number: High Copy
Gene/Insert
  Gene/Insert name: human NKCC1 (synthetic) (alt names: Slc12A2 (synthetic); Na-K-Cl cotransporter)
  Species: H. sapiens (human), Synthetic
  Insert size (bp): 4479
  Mutation: S150N S155Q S170Q T177A S183R S193E T203A T205A T207Q T212A T217A T230A S242N T266A T268Q T274E T276R P676C I730C in hNKCC1 in NT17
  Entrez Gene: SLC12A2 (a.k.a. BSC, BSC-2, BSC2, CCC1, KILQS, NKCC1, PPP1R141)
  Promoter: CMV
  Tag / fusion protein: 3x Flag (N terminal on insert); YFP (N terminal on insert)
  Cloning method: Restriction Enzyme; 5′ cloning site NheI (not destroyed); 3′ cloning site PmeI (not destroyed)
  Sequencing primers: 5′ CMV-F; 3′ BGH-rev
Terms and licenses: Academic/Nonprofit Terms; Industry Terms: Not Available to Industry
Depositor comments: Plasmid constructed from pcDNA3.1 Flag YFP hNKCC1 WT (NT17). See Addgene plasmid# 49085 (http://www.addgene.org/49085/) for plasmid map of wild-type construct.
How to cite: pcDNA3.1 Flag YFP hNKCC1 N-terminus T,S mutations P676C I730C (NT95) was a gift from Biff Forbush (Addgene plasmid # 50913 ; http://n2t.net/addgene:50913 ; RRID:Addgene_50913)
