[The description below was written by a language model from this plasmid's Addgene catalogue record and pLannotate feature annotations shown in this document.]
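Description:
pcDNA3.1 Flag YFP hNKCC1 N-terminus T,S mutations P676C I730C (NT95) is a mammalian expression plasmid of about 9.8 kb built on the pcDNA3.1 neo backbone. It is maintained in E. coli through a high-copy ColE1/pUC-type origin and an ampicillin resistance gene. An f1 origin is also present. For mammalian cells, an SV40 early promoter drives a neomycin phosphotransferase gene followed by an SV40 polyadenylation signal, which allows G418 selection of stable transfectants. The annotation also picks up short fragments (lac promoter/operator, lacI, ble, bom and a small HIV-1 LTR-like match next to the CMV promoter). These appear to be backbone remnants or incidental matches rather than functional parts.

The expression cassette uses the CMV immediate-early enhancer and promoter, with a T7 promoter just upstream of the coding region and a bovine growth hormone polyadenylation signal downstream. The open reading frame encodes a 3xFLAG epitope, then a yellow fluorescent protein that the annotation identifies as mCitrine, fused to the N-terminus of a synthetic human NKCC1 (SLC12A2), the Na-K-Cl cotransporter. The tags allow immunodetection or purification and fluorescence-based monitoring of expression and localisation.

The construct derives from the wild-type parent NT17 and carries two sets of changes. Seventeen serine and threonine residues in the cytoplasmic N-terminus, between positions 150 and 276, are replaced with other residues. Cysteines are also introduced at P676 and I730. The associated publication title indicates the plasmid was used for internal crosslinking between transmembrane domains 10 and 11/12, to probe the molecular motions involved in ion transport and transporter activation. The record does not state why the N-terminal substitutions were made.
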