Features (pLannotate 1.2.2; 22 found; start..end, strand, type, name):
     31..96      +  CDS            3xFLAG: three tandem FLAG® epitope tags, followed by an enterokinase cleavage site
    109..822     +  CDS            mCitrine: mCitrine is a basic (constitutively fluorescent) yellow fluorescent protein published in 2001, derived from Aequorea victoria.
    829..4464    +  CDS            SLC12A2: S12A2_HUMAN - Also known as NKCC1. Experimental evidence at protein level: Swiss-Prot protein existence level 1. Cation-chloride cotransporter which mediates the electroneutral transport of chloride, potassium and/or sodium ions across the membrane. Plays a vital role in the regulation of ionic balance and cell volume. From Homo sapiens (Human).
   4501..4725    +  polyA_signal   bGH poly(A) signal: bovine growth hormone polyadenylation signal
   4729..4750    +  promoter       SV40 promoter (fragment): SV40 enhancer and early promoter
   4771..5199    +  rep_origin     f1 ori (sequence partly withheld): f1 bacteriophage origin of replication; arrow indicates direction of (+) strand synthesis
   5213..5542    +  promoter       SV40 promoter: SV40 enhancer and early promoter
   5609..6400    +  CDS            neo: KKA2_KLEPN - Also known as kan, nptII. Experimental evidence at protein level: Swiss-Prot protein existence level 1. Resistance to kanamycin, neomycin, paromomycin, ribostamycin, butirosin and gentamicin B. From Klebsiella pneumoniae.
   6424..6582    +  CDS            ble (fragment): BLE_KLEPN - Experimental evidence at protein level: Swiss-Prot protein existence level 1. Binding protein with a strong affinity to the bleomycin family of antibiotics. Binds to CL990; an antimitotic-antibiotic compound. From Klebsiella pneumoniae.
   6577..6698    +  polyA_signal   SV40 poly(A) signal: SV40 polyadenylation signal
   6771..6787    -  protein_bind   lac operator: The lac repressor binds to the lac operator to inhibit transcription in E. coli. This inhibition can be relieved by adding lactose or isopropyl-β-D-thiogalactopyranoside (IPTG). lac repressor encoded by lacI
   6795..6825    -  promoter       lac promoter: promoter for the E. coli lac operon
   6840..6861    -  protein_bind   CAP binding site: CAP binding activates transcription in the presence of cAMP. E. coli catabolite activator protein
   6874..6966    -  CDS            lacI (fragment): lac repressor; lacI; The lac repressor binds to the lac operator to inhibit transcription in E. coli. This inhibition can be relieved by adding lactose or isopropyl-β-D-thiogalactopyranoside (IPTG).
   7149..7734    -  rep_origin     ori: high-copy-number ColE1/pMB1/pBR322/pUC origin of replication
   7905..8765    -  CDS            AmpR: β-lactamase; bla; confers resistance to ampicillin, carbenicillin, and related antibiotics
   8766..8870    -  promoter       AmpR promoter: bla
   8929..8981    -  misc_feature   bom (fragment): basis of mobility region from pBR322
   9136..9515    +  enhancer       CMV enhancer: human cytomegalovirus immediate early enhancer
   9516..9719    +  promoter       CMV promoter: human cytomegalovirus (CMV) immediate early promoter
   9715..9748    +  LTR            5' LTR (truncated) (fragment): truncated 5' long terminal repeat (LTR) from HIV-1
   9764..9782    +  promoter       T7 promoter: promoter for bacteriophage T7 RNA polymerase
>Addgene plasmid #50913 | pcDNA3.1 Flag YFP hNKCC1 N-terminus T,S mutations P676C I730C (NT95) | depositor full sequence | sequence record 76386 | Full Sequence
GCTAGCCCGGGCACGGCCGCCACCATGGGAGACTACAAAGACCATGACGGTGATTATAAAGATCACGACA
TCGACTACAAGGATGACGATGACAAGGGTGACCCTACCGTCAGCAAGGGCGAGGAGCTGTTCACCGGGGT
GGTGCCCATCCTGGTCGAGCTGGACGGCGACGTAAACGGCCACAAGTTCAGCGTGTCCGGCGAGGGCGAG
GGCGATGCCACCTACGGCAAGCTGACCCTGAAGTTCATCTGCACCACCGGCAAGCTGCCCGTGCCCTGGC
CCACCCTCGTGACCACCTTCGGCTACGGCCTGATGTGCTTCGCCCGCTACCCCGACCACATGAAGCAGCA
CGACTTCTTCAAGTCCGCCATGCCCGAAGGCTACGTCCAGGAGCGCACCATCTTCTTCAAGGACGACGGC
AACTACAAGACCCGCGCCGAGGTGAAGTTCGAGGGCGACACCCTGGTGAACCGCATCGAGCTGAAGGGCA
TCGACTTCAAGGAGGACGGCAACATCCTAGGGCACAAGCTGGAGTACAACTACAACAGCCACAACGTTTA
TATCATGGCCGACAAGCAGAAGAACGGCATCAAGGTGAACTTCAAGATCCGCCACAACATCGAGGACGGC
AGCGTGCAGCTCGCCGACCACTACCAGCAGAACACCCCCATCGGCGACGGCCCCGTGCTGCTGCCCGACA
ACCACTACCTGAGCTACCAGTCCAAACTGAGCAAAGACCCCAACGAGAAGCGCGATCACATGGTCCTGCT
GGAGTTCGTGACCGCCGCCGGGATCACTCTCGGCATGGACGAGCTCTACAAGGGTGACCTGGAGCCGAGG
CCCACGGCTCCTAGCTCCGGCGCGCCAGGCCTCGCCGGAGTCGGCGAAACGCCGAGCGCCGCTGCGCTGG
CCGCAGCCAGGGTGGAACTGCCCGGAACCGCTGTGCCCTCGGTGCCGGAGGATGCTGCGCCCGCGAGCCG
GGACGGGGGCGGGGTCCGCGATGAGGGACCAGCCGCCGCCGGTGACGGCCTGGGCAGACCCTTGGGGCCT
ACCCCGAGCCAGAGCCGTTTCCAGGTGGACCTCGTTTCCGAGAACGCAGGGCGGGCTGCTGCTGCGGCGG
CGGCGGCTGCTGCGGCCGCCGCCGCTGCTGGTGCCGGGGCGGGGGCCAAGCAGACTCCTGCCGACGGGGA
AGCCAGCGGCGAGAGCGAGCCAGCTAAAGGCAGCGAGGAAGCCAAAGGCCGCTTCCGCGTTAACTTCGTA
GATCCTGCTGCCAGCAATTCCGCAGAAGATCAGCTGTCAGATGCCGCCGGGGTCGGAGTCGATGGACCCA
ACGTGCAGTTCCAGAACGGCGGGGACGCTGTACTGAGCGAGGGCCGTAGCCTCCATTCCGGTGGCGGCGG
CGGCGAGGGCCACCACCAGCACTACTATTATGATGCTCACGCTAACCAGTACTATCTGCGCGCTTTCGGC
CACAACGCTATGGACGCGGTACCCAGGATCGACCACTACCGGCACGCTGCCGCGCAGCTCGGCGAGAAGC
TGCTCCGGCCTAATCTGGCCGAGCTGCATGACGAGCTGGAAAAGGAACCTTTTGAGGATGGCTTTGCAAA
TGGGGAAGAATCTGCTCCACAGCGTGATGCTGTGGTCGAGTACCGTGCCGAAAGTAAAGGAGTCGTGAAG
TTTGGCTGGATCAAGGGTGTGCTAGTACGTTGTATGTTAAACATTTGGGGTGTGATGCTTTTCATTCGTC
TCTCATGGATTGTGGGACAAGCTGGAATTGGTCTATCAGTCCTTGTAATAATGATGGCTACTGTTGTGAC
AACTATCACAGGATTGTCCACTAGCGCCATCGCAACTAATGGATTTGTAAGGGGAGGCGGCGCATATTAT
TTAATATCTAGAAGTCTAGGGCCTGAATTTGGTGGTGCCATTGGTCTAATCTTCGCCTTTGCCAACGCTG
TTGCTGTTGCTATGTATGTGGTTGGATTTGCAGAAACCGTGGTGGAGTTGCTGAAAGAACATTCCATTCT
TATGATAGATGAAATCAATGACATCCGGATTATTGGAGCCATTACAGTCGTGATTCTTTTAGGTATCTCA
GTAGCCGGTATGGAGTGGGAAGCAAAAGCTCAGATTGTTCTTTTGGTGATCCTACTTCTTGCTATTGGTG
ATTTCGTCATAGGAACATTTATCCCACTCGAGAGCAAGAAGCCAAAAGGGTTTTTTGGCTATAAATCTGA
AATCTTTAATGAGAACTTTGGCCCCGATTTTCGAGAAGAAGAAACTTTCTTTTCTGTATTTGCCATCTTT
TTTCCTGCTGCAACTGGAATTCTGGCTGGCGCAAATATCTCAGGTGATCTTGCAGATCCTCAGTCAGCCA
TACCCAAAGGAACACTCCTAGCCATTTTAATTACTACATTGGTTTATGTAGGAATTGCCGTGTCTGTAGG
TTCTTGTGTCGTACGCGATGCCACTGGTAATGTTAATGACACTATCGTAACAGAGCTAACAAACTGTACT
AGCGCAGCCTGCAAATTAAACTTTGATTTTTCATCTTGTGAATCCAGTCCTTGTAGCTACGGCCTAATGA
ACAACTTTCAGGTAATGAGTATGGTGTCAGGATTTACACCACTAATTTCCGCGGGCATATTCTCTGCCAC
TCTTTCTAGCGCATTAGCATCCCTAGTGAGTGCTCCCAAGATATTTCAGGCCCTATGTAAAGACAACATC
TACCCCGCTTTCCAGATGTTTGCTAAAGGTTATGGGAAAAATAATGAGCCATTACGTGGCTACATCTTAA
CATTCTTAATTGCACTTGGATTCATCTTAATTGCCGAACTGAATGTTATTGCATGTATTATCTCAAACTT
CTTCCTTGCCAGCTATGCCCTCATCAATTTTTCAGTATTCCATGCTTCACTGGCCAAAAGCCCAGGATGG
CGACCGGCATTTAAATACTACAATATGTGGATCTCACTTCTTGGAGCAATTCTTTGTTGCATAGTAATGT
TCGTCTGTAACTGGTGGGCTGCTTTGCTAACCTACGTGATAGTCCTTGGTCTCTATATTTATGTTACCTA
CAAAAAACCCGATGTGAATTGGGGATCCTCTACACAAGCCCTGACTTACCTCAATGCCCTGCAACATAGT
ATTAGGCTTTCTGGCGTGGAGGACCATGTGAAAAACTTTAGGCCACAGTGTCTTGTTATGACAGGAGCGC
CAAACTCACGGCCGGCCTTACTTCATCTTGTTCACGATTTCACAAAAAATGTTGGTTTGATGATCTGTGG
ACACGTACACATGGGACCACGCAGACAAGCCATGAAAGAAATGTCCATCGACCAAGCCAAATATCAGCGC
TGGCTTATTAAGAACAAAATGAAGGCTTTTTATGCACCAGTACATGCAGATGACCTCAGAGAAGGGGCCC
AATACTTGATGCAGGCTGCTGGCCTGGGCCGTATGAAGCCAAACACACTAGTCCTTGGATTTAAGAAAGA
TTGGTTGCAAGCAGATATGAGGGATGTGGATATGTACATAAACTTATTTCACGATGCTTTTGACATACAA
TATGGCGTAGTGGTTATTCGCCTAAAAGAAGGTCTGGATATTAGTCACCTGCAGGGACAAGAAGAATTAT
TGTCATCACAAGAGAAATCTCCTGGCACCAAGGATGTCGTAGTAAGTGTGGAATATAGTAAAAAGTCCGA
TTTAGATACTTCGAAACCCCTCAGTGAAAAACCAATTACCCATAAAGTCGAGGAAGAAGATGGCAAGACT
GCAACTCAACCACTGTTGAAAAAAGAATCCAAAGGCCCTATTGTGCCTTTGAATGTAGCTGACCAAAAGC
TTCTTGAAGCTAGTACACAGTTTCAGAAAAAACAAGGAAAGAATACTATTGATGTCTGGTGGCTTTTTGA
TGACGGAGGTCTGACCTTATTGATACCTTACCTTCTGACGACCAAGAAAAAATGGAAAGACTGTAAGATC
AGAGTATTCATTGGTGGAAAGATAAACAGAATAGACCATGACCGGAGAGCGATGGCTACTTTACTGAGCA
AGTTCAGAATCGATTTTTCTGACATCATGGTTCTAGGAGACATCAATACCAAACCAAAGAAAGAAAACAT
TATAGCTTTCGAGGAAATCATTGAGCCATACAGACTTCACGAAGATGATAAAGAGCAAGATATCGCAGAT
AAAATGAAAGAAGATGAACCCTGGCGAATAACAGATAATGAATTGGAGCTGTATAAGACCAAGACATACC
GGCAGATCAGGTTAAATGAGTTATTAAAGGAACATTCAAGCACAGCTAACATTATTGTGATGAGTTTACC
GGTCGCACGAAAGGGTGCCGTTTCTAGTGCTCTCTACATGGCATGGTTAGAAGCACTATCTAAGGATCTA
CCACCAATCCTACTAGTTCGTGGGAATCATCAGAGTGTCCTTACCTTCTATTCATAATTAATTAAGTTTA
AACCCGCTGATCAGCCTCGACTGTGCCTTCTAGTTGCCAGCCATCTGTTGTTTGCCCCTCCCCCGTGCCT
TCCTTGACCCTGGAAGGTGCCACTCCCACTGTCCTTTCCTAATAAAATGAGGAAATTGCATCGCATTGTC
TGAGTAGGTGTCATTCTATTCTGGGGGGTGGGGTGGGGCAGGACAGCAAGGGGGAGGATTGGGAAGACAA
TAGCAGGCATGCTGGGGATGCGGTGGGCTCTATGGCTTCTGAGGCGGAAAGAACCAGCTGGGGCTCTAGG
GGGTATCCCC
[124 nt withheld, positions 4771-4894]
C
[91 nt withheld, positions 4896-4986]
A
[49 nt withheld, positions 4988-5036]
CCTTTGACGTTGGAGTCCACGTTCTTT
[37 nt withheld, positions 5064-5100]
ACCCTATCTCGGTCTATTCTTTTGATTTATAAGGGATTTTGCCGATTTCGGCCTATTGGTTAAAAAATGA
GCTGATTTAACAAAAATTTAACGCGAATTAATTCTGTGGAATGTGTGTCAGTTAGGGTGTGGAAAGTCCC
CAGGCTCCCCAGCAGGCAGAAGTATGCAAAGCATGCATCTCAATTAGTCAGCAACCAGGTGTGGAAAGTC
CCCAGGCTCCCCAGCAGGCAGAAGTATGCAAAGCATGCATCTCAATTAGTCAGCAACCATAGTCCCGCCC
CTAACTCCGCCCATCCCGCCCCTAACTCCGCCCAGTTCCGCCCATTCTCCGCCCCATGGCTGACTAATTT
TTTTTATTTATGCAGAGGCCGAGGCCGCCTCTGCCTCTGAGCTATTCCAGAAGTAGTGAGGAGGCTTTTT
TGGAGGCCTAGGCTTTTGCAAAAAGCTCCCGGGAGCTTGTATATCCATTTTCGGATCTGATCAAGAGACA
GGATGAGGATCGTTTCGCATGATTGAACAAGATGGATTGCACGCAGGTTCTCCGGCCGCTTGGGTGGAGA
GGCTATTCGGCTATGACTGGGCACAACAGACAATCGGCTGCTCTGATGCCGCCGTGTTCCGGCTGTCAGC
GCAGGGGCGCCCGGTTCTTTTTGTCAAGACCGACCTGTCCGGTGCCCTGAATGAACTGCAGGACGAGGCA
GCGCGGCTATCGTGGCTGGCCACGACGGGCGTTCCTTGCGCAGCTGTGCTCGACGTTGTCACTGAAGCGG
GAAGGGACTGGCTGCTATTGGGCGAAGTGCCGGGGCAGGATCTCCTGTCATCTCACCTTGCTCCTGCCGA
GAAAGTATCCATCATGGCTGATGCAATGCGGCGGCTGCATACGCTTGATCCGGCTACCTGCCCATTCGAC
CACCAAGCGAAACATCGCATCGAGCGAGCACGTACTCGGATGGAAGCCGGTCTTGTCGATCAGGATGATC
TGGACGAAGAGCATCAGGGGCTCGCGCCAGCCGAACTGTTCGCCAGGCTCAAGGCGCGCATGCCCGACGG
CGAGGATCTCGTCGTGACCCATGGCGATGCCTGCTTGCCGAATATCATGGTGGAAAATGGCCGCTTTTCT
GGATTCATCGACTGTGGCCGGCTGGGTGTGGCGGACCGCTATCAGGACATAGCGTTGGCTACCCGTGATA
TTGCTGAAGAGCTTGGCGGCGAATGGGCTGACCGCTTCCTCGTGCTTTACGGTATCGCCGCTCCCGATTC
GCAGCGCATCGCCTTCTATCGCCTTCTTGACGAGTTCTTCTGAGCGGGACTCTGGGGTTCGAAATGACCG
ACCAAGCGACGCCCAACCTGCCATCACGAGATTTCGATTCCACCGCCGCCTTCTATGAAAGGTTGGGCTT
CGGAATCGTTTTCCGGGACGCCGGCTGGATGATCCTCCAGCGCGGGGATCTCATGCTGGAGTTCTTCGCC
CACCCCAACTTGTTTATTGCAGCTTATAATGGTTACAAATAAAGCAATAGCATCACAAATTTCACAAATA
AAGCATTTTTTTCACTGCATTCTAGTTGTGGTTTGTCCAAACTCATCAATGTATCTTATCATGTCTGTAT
ACCGTCGACCTCTAGCTAGAGCTTGGCGTAATCATGGTCATAGCTGTTTCCTGTGTGAAATTGTTATCCG
CTCACAATTCCACACAACATACGAGCCGGAAGCATAAAGTGTAAAGCCTGGGGTGCCTAATGAGTGAGCT
AACTCACATTAATTGCGTTGCGCTCACTGCCCGCTTTCCAGTCGGGAAACCTGTCGTGCCAGCTGCATTA
ATGAATCGGCCAACGCGCGGGGAGAGGCGGTTTGCGTATTGGGCGCTCTTCCGCTTCCTCGCTCACTGAC
TCGCTGCGCTCGGTCGTTCGGCTGCGGCGAGCGGTATCAGCTCACTCAAAGGCGGTAATACGGTTATCCA
CAGAATCAGGGGATAACGCAGGAAAGAACATGTGAGCAAAAGGCCAGCAAAAGGCCAGGAACCGTAAAAA
GGCCGCGTTGCTGGCGTTTTTCCATAGGCTCCGCCCCCCTGACGAGCATCACAAAAATCGACGCTCAAGT
CAGAGGTGGCGAAACCCGACAGGACTATAAAGATACCAGGCGTTTCCCCCTGGAAGCTCCCTCGTGCGCT
CTCCTGTTCCGACCCTGCCGCTTACCGGATACCTGTCCGCCTTTCTCCCTTCGGGAAGCGTGGCGCTTTC
TCATAGCTCACGCTGTAGGTATCTCAGTTCGGTGTAGGTCGTTCGCTCCAAGCTGGGCTGTGTGCACGAA
CCCCCCGTTCAGCCCGACCGCTGCGCCTTATCCGGTAACTATCGTCTTGAGTCCAACCCGGTAAGACACG
ACTTATCGCCACTGGCAGCAGCCACTGGTAACAGGATTAGCAGAGCGAGGTATGTAGGCGGTGCTACAGA
GTTCTTGAAGTGGTGGCCTAACTACGGCTACACTAGAAGAACAGTATTTGGTATCTGCGCTCTGCTGAAG
CCAGTTACCTTCGGAAAAAGAGTTGGTAGCTCTTGATCCGGCAAACAAACCACCGCTGGTAGCGGTTTTT
TTGTTTGCAAGCAGCAGATTACGCGCAGAAAAAAAGGATCTCAAGAAGATCCTTTGATCTTTTCTACGGG
GTCTGACGCTCAGTGGAACGAAAACTCACGTTAAGGGATTTTGGTCATGAGATTATCAAAAAGGATCTTC
ACCTAGATCCTTTTAAATTAAAAATGAAGTTTTAAATCAATCTAAAGTATATATGAGTAAACTTGGTCTG
ACAGTTACCAATGCTTAATCAGTGAGGCACCTATCTCAGCGATCTGTCTATTTCGTTCATCCATAGTTGC
CTGACTCCCCGTCGTGTAGATAACTACGATACGGGAGGGCTTACCATCTGGCCCCAGTGCTGCAATGATA
CCGCGAGACCCACGCTCACCGGCTCCAGATTTATCAGCAATAAACCAGCCAGCCGGAAGGGCCGAGCGCA
GAAGTGGTCCTGCAACTTTATCCGCCTCCATCCAGTCTATTAATTGTTGCCGGGAAGCTAGAGTAAGTAG
TTCGCCAGTTAATAGTTTGCGCAACGTTGTTGCCATTGCTACAGGCATCGTGGTGTCACGCTCGTCGTTT
GGTATGGCTTCATTCAGCTCCGGTTCCCAACGATCAAGGCGAGTTACATGATCCCCCATGTTGTGCAAAA
AAGCGGTTAGCTCCTTCGGTCCTCCGATCGTTGTCAGAAGTAAGTTGGCCGCAGTGTTATCACTCATGGT
TATGGCAGCACTGCATAATTCTCTTACTGTCATGCCATCCGTAAGATGCTTTTCTGTGACTGGTGAGTAC
TCAACCAAGTCATTCTGAGAATAGTGTATGCGGCGACCGAGTTGCTCTTGCCCGGCGTCAATACGGGATA
ATACCGCGCCACATAGCAGAACTTTAAAAGTGCTCATCATTGGAAAACGTTCTTCGGGGCGAAAACTCTC
AAGGATCTTACCGCTGTTGAGATCCAGTTCGATGTAACCCACTCGTGCACCCAACTGATCTTCAGCATCT
TTTACTTTCACCAGCGTTTCTGGGTGAGCAAAAACAGGAAGGCAAAATGCCGCAAAAAAGGGAATAAGGG
CGACACGGAAATGTTGAATACTCATACTCTTCCTTTTTCAATATTATTGAAGCATTTATCAGGGTTATTG
TCTCATGAGCGGATACATATTTGAATGTATTTAGAAAAATAAACAAATAGGGGTTCCGCGCACATTTCCC
CGAAAAGTGCCACCTGACGTCGACGGATCGGGAGATCTCCCGATCCCCTATGGTGCACTCTCAGTACAAT
CTGCTCTGATGCCGCATAGTTAAGCCAGTATCTGCTCCCTGCTTGTGTGTTGGAGGTCGCTGAGTAGTGC
GCGAGCAAAATTTAAGCTACAACAAGGCAAGGCTTGACCGACAATTGCATGAAGAATCTGCTTAGGGTTA
GGCGTTTTGCGCTGCTTCGCGATGTACGGGCCAGATATACGCGTTGACATTGATTATTGACTAGTTATTA
ATAGTAATCAATTACGGGGTCATTAGTTCATAGCCCATATATGGAGTTCCGCGTTACATAACTTACGGTA
AATGGCCCGCCTGGCTGACCGCCCAACGACCCCCGCCCATTGACGTCAATAATGACGTATGTTCCCATAG
TAACGCCAATAGGGACTTTCCATTGACGTCAATGGGTGGAGTATTTACGGTAAACTGCCCACTTGGCAGT
ACATCAAGTGTATCATATGCCAAGTACGCCCCCTATTGACGTCAATGACGGTAAATGGCCCGCCTGGCAT
TATGCCCAGTACATGACCTTATGGGACTTTCCTACTTGGCAGTACATCTACGTATTAGTCATCGCTATTA
CCATGGTGATGCGGTTTTGGCAGTACATCAATGGGCGTGGATAGCGGTTTGACTCACGGGGATTTCCAAG
TCTCCACCCCATTGACGTCAATGGGAGTTTGTTTTGGCACCAAAATCAACGGGACTTTCCAAAATGTCGT
AACAACTCCGCCCCATTGACGCAAATGGGCGGTAGGCGTGTACGGTGGGAGGTCTATATAAGCAGAGCTC
TCTGGCTAACTAGAGAACCCACTGCTTACTGGCTTATCGAAATTAATACGACTCACTATAGGGAGACCCA
AGCTG
