>Addgene plasmid #50913 | pcDNA3.1 Flag YFP hNKCC1 N-terminus T,S mutations P676C I730C (NT95) | addgene partial sequence | sequence record 78563 | CMV-F 5'-CGCAAATGGGCGGTAGGCGTG-3'
GAGCTCTCTGGCTAACTAGAGAACCCACTGCTTACTGGCTTATCGAAATTAATACGACTCACTATAGGGA
GACCCAAGCTGGCTAGCCCGGGCACGGCCGCCACCATGGGAGACTACAAAGACCATGACGGTGATTATAA
AGATCACGACATCGACTACAAGGATGACGATGACAAGGGTGACCCTACCGTCAGCAAGGGCGAGGAGCTG
TTCACCGGGGTGGTGCCCATCCTGGTCGAGCTGGACGGCGACGTAAACGGCCACAAGTTCAGCGTGTCCG
GCGAGGGCGAGGGCGATGCCACCTACGGCAAGCTGACCCTGAAGTTCATCTGCACCACCGGCAAGCTGCC
CGTGCCCTGGCCCACCCTCGTGACCACCTTCGGCTACGGCCTGATGTGCTTCGCCCGCTACCCCGACCAC
ATGAAGCAGCACGACTTCTTCAAGTCCGCCATGCCCGAAGGCTACGTCCAGGAGCGCACCATCTTCTTCA
AGGACGACGGCAACTACAAGACCCGCGCCGAGGTGAAGTTCGAGGGCGACACCCTGGTGAACCGCATCGA
GCTGAAGGGCATCGACTTCAAGGAGGACGGCAACATCCTAGGGCACAAGCTGGAGTACAACTACAACAGC
CACAACGTTTATATCATGGCCGACAAGCAGAAGAACGGCATCAAGGTGAACTTC
