>Addgene plasmid #50913 | pcDNA3.1 Flag YFP hNKCC1 N-terminus T,S mutations P676C I730C (NT95) | addgene partial sequence | sequence record 78987 | hNKCC1-int-R 5'-ATATTTGGCTTGGTCGATGG-3'
TCCACAGATCATCAAACCAACATTTTTTGTGAAATCGTGAACAAGATGAAGTAAGGCCGGCCGTGAGTTT
GGCGCTCCTGTCATAACAAGACACTGTGGCCTAAAGTTTTTCACATGGTCCTCCACGCCAGAAAGCCTAA
TACTATGTTGCAGGGCATTGAGGTAAGTCAGGGCTTGTGTAGAGGATCCCCAATTCACATCGGGTTTTTT
GTAGGTAACATAAATATAGAGACCAAGGACTATCACGTAGGTTAGCAAAGCAGCCCACCAGTTACAGACG
AACATTACTATGCAACAAAGAATTGCTCCAAGAAGTGAGATCCACATATTGTAGTATTTAAATGCCGGTC
GCCATCCTGGGCTTTTGGCCAGTGAAGCATGGAATACTGAAAAATTGATGAGGGCATAGCTGGCAAGGAA
GAAGTTTGAGATAATACATGCAATAACATTCAGTTCGGCAATTAAGATGAATCCAAGTGCAATTAAGAAT
GTTAAGATGTAGCCACGTAATGGCTCATTATTTTTCCCATAACCTTTAGCAAACATCTGGAAAGCGGGGT
AGATGTTGTCTTTACATAGGGCCTGAAATATCTTGGGAGCACTCACTAGGGATGCTAATGCGCTAGAAAG
AGTGGCAGAGAATATGCCCGCGGAAATTAGTGGTGTAAATCCTGACACCATACTCATTACCTGAAAGTTG
TTCATTAGGCCGTAGCTACAAGGACTGGATTCACAAGATGAAAAATCAAAGTTTAATTTGCAGGCTGCGC
TAGTACAGTTTGTTAGCTCTGTTACGATAGTGTCATTAACATTACCAGTGGCATCGCGTACGACACAAGA
ACCTACAGACACGGCAATTCCTACATAAACCAATGTAGTAATTAAAATGGCTAGGAGTGTTCCTTTGGGT
ATGGCTGACTGAGGATCTGCAAGATCACCTGAGATATTT
