>Addgene plasmid #50913 | pcDNA3.1 Flag YFP hNKCC1 N-terminus T,S mutations P676C I730C (NT95) | addgene partial sequence | sequence record 79812 | EGFP-C 5'-CATGGTCCTGCTGGAGTTCGTG-3'
AGGGTGACCTGGAGCCGAGGCCCACGGCTCCTAGCTCCGGCGCGCCAGGCCTCGCCGGAGTCGGCGAAAC
GCCGAGCGCCGCTGCGCTGGCCGCAGCCAGGGTGGAACTGCCCGGAACCGCTGTGCCCTCGGTGCCGGAG
GATGCTGCGCCCGCGAGCCGGGACGGGGGCGGGGTCCGCGATGAGGGACCAGCCGCCGCCGGTGACGGCC
TGGGCAGACCCTTGGGGCCTACCCCGAGCCAGAGCCGTTTCCAGGTGGACCTCGTTTCCGAGAACGCAGG
GCGGGCTGCTGCTGCGGCGGCGGCGGCTGCTGCGGCCGCCGCCGCTGCTGGTGCCGGGGCGGGGGCCAAG
CAGACTCCTGCCGACGGGGAAGCCAGCGGCGAGAGCGAGCCAGCTAAAGGCAGCGAGGAAGCCAAAGGCC
GCTTCCGCGTTAACTTCGTAGATCCTGCTGCCAGCAATTCCGCAGAAGATCAGCTGTCAGATGCCGCCGG
GGTCGGAGTCGATGGACCCAACGTGCAGTTCCAGAACGGCGGGGACGCTGTACTGAGCGAGGGCCGTAGC
CTCCATTCCGGTGGCGGCGGCGGCGAGGGCCACCACCAGCACTACTATTATGATGCTCACGCTAACCAGT
ACTATCTGCGCGCTTTCGGCCAC
